>Addgene plasmid #22620 | pJB052 | addgene partial sequence | sequence record 28486 | 22620 with CAT-R
ACGGTGGTATATCCNGTGATTTTTTTCTCCATTTTAGCTTCCTTAGCTCCTGAAAATCTCGCCAAGCTTC
TGGTCTCTCCAGCCTCCTTCTTCGGTCTTTTACTTTTTCTCTCTGAGTATCTTTGTCCTCTTCTCCTGCA
ATGAAAAGGGCTTTCTGATTGACAGCCAACCCCCTTAAAGGGACAGGCCTGCTTTCCTCCTCCTCTCCTC
CTCCCCTTCTCCTCCCCTTTTCCCCACCTACTCAGGGATACTCCCTTCTCTAAGGGCTCCATCTTCTCTT
TCTGCCTTTCACTGCCAATTGTTTCATTTTCTTTGTTTTTCCTTTTTTCCCTAAGGCTTGCCTGGAATTT
CGCTTTGCTGCAGAGACATCTGGAAATGTGGATTGAGGGTGGAAATAAAATGAAGATGAAGCTTGCATGC
CTGCAGGTCGACTCTAGAGGATCCCCGGGTACCGAGCTCGAATTCGTAATCATGTCATAGCTGTTTCCTG
TGTGAAATTGTTATCCGCTCACAATTCCACACAACATACGAGCCGGAAGCATAAAGTGTAAAGCCTGGGG
TGCCTAATGAGTGAGCTAACTCACATTAATTGCGTTGCGCTCACTGCCCGCTTTCCAGTCGGGAAACCTG
TCGTGCCAGATACTGGCTTAACTATGCGGCATCAGAGCAGATTGTACTGAGAGTGCACCATATGCGGTGT
GAAATACCGCACAGATGCGTAAGGAGAAAATACCGCATCANGCGCTCTTCCGCTTCCTCGCTCACTGACT
CGCTGCGCTCGGTCGTTCGGCTGCGGCGAGCGGTATCAGCTCACTCAAAGGCGGTAATACGGTTATCCAC
AGAATCNNGGATAACGCNNNAAGAACATGTGANCAAAGGNCAGCAAAGGCNGAACCGTAAAAGGCCGCGT
TGCTGG
