[The description below was written by a language model from this plasmid's Addgene catalogue record.]
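Description:
pJB052 is a chloramphenicol acetyltransferase (CAT) reporter plasmid built on the p18CAT backbone (about 4.7 kb without insert). It is propagated in E. coli under ampicillin selection. The record gives no feature table and lists copy number as unknown, so the origin of replication and the detailed layout of the backbone are not stated.

The insert is a 339 bp fragment of human genomic DNA from the PLP1 (myelin proteolipid protein) locus. It spans positions -254 to +85 relative to the transcription start, so it includes proximal 5' upstream promoter sequence and the beginning of exon 1. The fragment was cloned by restriction digestion into a HindIII site, and HindIII sites are retained at both ends. Because the same enzyme flanks the insert on both sides, orientation is not fixed by the cloning strategy, and the record does not explicitly state it. In a reporter of this type, the test fragment is normally placed upstream of a promoterless CAT coding sequence, so that CAT enzyme activity in transfected cells reflects the transcriptional activity of the cloned regulatory DNA.

The associated work concerns the identification of cis-regulatory elements in the PLP gene. This suggests pJB052 is one of a series of promoter fragment constructs used to map the sequences that control PLP expression. It would typically be used in transient transfection assays to measure the basal or cell-type-dependent activity of this short proximal promoter region, in comparison with longer or shorter PLP fragments. The record does not state which recipient cell types are intended.
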