Addgene plasmid #22620: pJB052
Depositing lab: Lynn Hudson. Depositing organization: National Institute of Neurological Disorders and Strokes (NINDS). Publication: Identification of cis-regulatory elements in the myelin proteolipid protein (PLP) gene. Berndt JA, Kim JG, Hudson LD. J Biol Chem. 1992 Jul 25. 267(21):14730-7. PubMed 1378839.
Backbone
  Vector backbone: p18CAT
  Backbone manufacturer: R. McKinnon
  Backbone size w/o insert (bp): 4728
  Vector type: CAT reporter plasmid
Growth in bacteria
  Bacterial resistance: Ampicillin, 100 μg/mL
  Growth temperature: 37°C
  Growth strain: DH5alpha
  Growth instructions: DH5 alpha
  Copy number: Unknown
Gene/Insert
  Gene/Insert name: Human genomic PLP promoter region
  Species: H. sapiens (human)
  Insert size (bp): 339
  GenBank ID: AJ006976
  Entrez Gene: PLP1 (a.k.a. GPM6C, HLD1, MMPL, PLP, PLP/DM20, PMD, SPG2)
  Cloning method: Restriction Enzyme; 5′ cloning site HindIII (not destroyed); 3′ cloning site HindIII (not destroyed)
  Sequencing primers: 5′ n/a; 3′ n/a
Terms and licenses: Academic/Nonprofit Terms; Industry Terms: Not Available to Industry
Depositor comments: Insert is 339bp of the Human PLP 5' upstream, promoter region and Exon! (-254 to +85) This PLP DNA cloned by Hudson lab.
How to cite: pJB052 was a gift from Lynn Hudson (Addgene plasmid # 22620 ; http://n2t.net/addgene:22620 ; RRID:Addgene_22620)
